>Addgene plasmid #62405 | MXS_Citrine | depositor full sequence | sequence record 102466 | Full Sequence
CATGATATCAAACGCGTAACTCGAGATGGTGAGCAAGGGCGAGGAGCTGTTCACCGGGGTGGTGCCCATC
CTGGTCGAGCTGGACGGCGACGTAAACGGCCACAAGTTCAGCGTGTCCGGCGAGGGCGAGGGCGATGCCA
CCTACGGCAAGCTGACCCTGAAGTTCATCTGCACCACCGGCAAGCTGCCCGTGCCCTGGCCCACCCTCGT
GACCACCTTCGGCTACGGCCTGATGTGCTTCGCCCGCTACCCCGACCACATGAAGCAGCACGACTTCTTC
AAGTCCGCCATGCCCGAAGGCTACGTCCAGGAGCGCACCATCTTCTTCAAGGACGACGGCAACTACAAGA
CCCGCGCCGAGGTGAAGTTCGAGGGCGACACCCTGGTGAACCGCATCGAGCTGAAGGGCATCGACTTCAA
GGAGGACGGCAACATCCTGGGGCACAAGCTGGAGTACAACTACAACAGCCACAACGTCTATATCATGGCC
GACAAGCAGAAGAACGGCATCAAGGTGAACTTCAAGATCCGCCACAACATCGAGGACGGCAGCGTGCAGC
TCGCCGACCACTACCAGCAGAACACCCCCATCGGCGACGGCCCCGTGCTGCTGCCCGACAACCACTACCT
GAGCTACCAGTCCGCCCTGAGCAAAGACCCCAACGAGAAGCGCGATCACATGGTCCTGCTGGAGTTCGTG
ACCGCCGCCGGGATCACTCTCGGCATGGACGAGCTGTACAAGGTCGACCAATTCGGGGAAATGTGCGCGG
AACCCCTATTTGTTTATTTTTCTAAATACATTCAAATATGTATCCGCTCATGAGACAATAACCCTGATAA
ATGCTTCAATAATATTGAAAAAGGAAGAGTATGAGTATTCAACATTTCCGTGTCGCCCTTATTCCCTTTT
TTGCGGCATTTTGCCTTCCTGTTTTTGCTCACCCAGAAACGCTGGTGAAAGTAAAAGATGCTGAAGATCA
GTTGGGTGCACGAGTGGGTTACATCGAACTGGATCTCAACAGCGGTAAGATCCTTGAGAGTTTTCGCCCC
GAAGAACGTTTTCCAATGATGAGCACTTTTAAAGTTCTGCTATGTGGCGCGGTATTATCCCGTATTGACG
CCGGGCAAGAGCAACTCGGTCGCCGCATACACTATTCTCAGAATGACTTGGTTGAGTACTCACCAGTCAC
AGAAAAGCATCTTACGGATGGCATGACAGTAAGAGAATTATGCAGTGCTGCCATAACCATGAGTGATAAC
ACTGCGGCCAACTTACTTCTGACAACGATCGGAGGACCGAAGGAGCTAACCGCTTTTTTGCACAACATGG
GGGATCATGTAACTCGCCTTGATCGTTGGGAACCGGAGCTGAATGAAGCCATACCAAACGACGAGCGTGA
CACCACGATGCCTGTAGCAATGGCAACAACGTTGCGCAAACTATTAACTGGCGAACTACTTACTCTAGCT
TCCCGGCAACAATTAATAGACTGGATGGAGGCGGATAAAGTTGCAGGACCACTTCTGCGCTCGGCCCTTC
CGGCTGGCTGGTTTATTGCTGATAAATCTGGAGCCGGTGAGCGTGGGTCTCGCGGTATCATTGCAGCACT
GGGGCCAGATGGTAAGCCCTCCCGTATCGTAGTTATCTACACGACGGGGAGTCAGGCAACTATGGATGAA
CGAAATAGACAGATCGCTGAGATAGGTGCCTCACTGATTAAGCATTGGTAACTGTCAGACCAAGTTTACT
CATATATACTTTAGATTGATTTAAAACTTCATTTTTAATTTAAAAGGATCTAGGTGAAGATCCTTTTTGA
TAATCTCATGACCAAAATCCCTTAACGTGAGTTTTCGTTCCACTGAGCGTCAGACCCCGTAGAAAAGATC
AAAGGATCTTCTTGAGATCCTTTTTTTCTGCGCGTAATCTGCTGCTTGCAAACAAAAAAACCACCGCTAC
CAGCGGTGGTTTGTTTGCCGGATCAAGAGCTACCAACTCTTTTTCCGAAGGTAACTGGCTTCAGCAGAGC
GCAGATACCAAATACTGTTCTTCTAGTGTAGCCGTAGTTAGGCCACCACTTCAAGAACTCTGTAGCACCG
CCTACATACCTCGCTCTGCTAATCCTGTTACCAGTGGCTGCTGCCAGTGGCGATAAGTCGTGTCTTACCG
GGTTGGACTCAAGACGATAGTTACCGGATAAGGCGCAGCGGTCGGGCTGAACGGGGGGTTCGTGCACACA
GCCCAGCTTGGAGCGAACGACCTACACCGAACTGAGATACCTACAGCGTGAGCTATGAGAAAGCGCCACG
CTTCCCGAAGGGAGAAAGGCGGACAGGTATCCGGTAAGCGGCAGGGTCGGAACAGGAGAGCGCACGAGGG
AGCTTCCAGGGGGAAACGCCTGGTATCTTTATAGTCCTGTCGGGTTTCGCCACCTCTGACTTGAGCGTCG
ATTTTTGTGATGCTCGTCAGGGGGGCGGAGCCTATGGAAAAACGCCAGCAACGCGGCCTTTTTACGGTTC
CTGGCCTTTTGCTGGCCTTTTGCTCACATGTTCTTTCCTGCGTTATCCCCTGATTCTGTGGATAACCGTA
TTACCGCCTTTGAGTGAGCTGATACCGCTCGCCGCAGCCGAACGACCGAGCGCAGCGAGTCAGTGAGC
Features (pLannotate 1.2.2; 4 found; start..end, strand, type, name):
     26..742     +  CDS            Citrine: Citrine is a basic (constitutively fluorescent) yellow fluorescent protein published in 2001, derived from Aequorea victoria. It has moderate acid sensitivity.
    766..870     +  promoter       AmpR promoter: bla
    871..1731    +  CDS            AmpR: β-lactamase; bla; confers resistance to ampicillin, carbenicillin, and related antibiotics
   1902..2490    +  rep_origin     ori: high-copy-number ColE1/pMB1/pBR322/pUC origin of replication
