[The description below was written by a language model from this plasmid's Addgene catalogue record and pLannotate feature annotations shown in this document.]
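Description:
MXS_Citrine is a small synthetic-biology building-block plasmid from the MXS-chaining cloning platform, a modular system designed for assembling expression constructs for imaging and flow cytometry in mammalian cells. It is built on the minimal MXS_chaining vector backbone (about 1.9 kb), giving a total plasmid of roughly 2.7 kb. The backbone carries little beyond what is needed for propagation in E. coli: a high-copy ColE1/pUC-type origin of replication and a β-lactamase (AmpR) gene driven by its native bla promoter, conferring ampicillin resistance.

The payload is a roughly 735 bp synthetic insert containing the coding sequence for Citrine, a constitutively fluorescent yellow fluorescent protein derived from Aequorea victoria GFP and noted for moderate acid sensitivity. The insert sits between MluI and SalI sites, both of which remain intact after cloning, so the module can be excised or used in further assembly steps. The feature table shows no eukaryotic promoter, polyadenylation signal or mammalian selection marker flanking the Citrine open reading frame, so this plasmid is not itself an expression vector. Instead, it serves as a storage and donor vector for a reporter part that would be combined with promoter, terminator and other coding modules to build complete cassettes. The record does not detail the chaining mechanism beyond the flanking restriction sites. Its expected use is as a source of a yellow fluorescent reporter or fusion partner when building multi-component mammalian constructs for fluorescence microscopy or flow cytometry.
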