Addgene plasmid #62405: MXS_Citrine
Purpose: MXS_chaining vector with Citrine
Depositing lab: Pierre Neveu. Depositing organization: European Molecular Biology Laboratory (EMBL), Heidelberg. Publication: MXS-Chaining: A Highly Efficient Cloning Platform for Imaging and Flow Cytometry Approaches in Mammalian Systems. Sladitschek HL, Neveu PA. PLoS One. 2015 Apr 24;10(4):e0124958. doi: 10.1371/journal.pone.0124958. eCollection 2015. PONE-D-15-01385 PubMed 25909630.
Backbone
  Vector backbone: MXS_chaining vector
  Backbone manufacturer: Neveu lab, Addgene plasmid #62394
  Backbone size w/o insert (bp): 1945
  Vector type: Synthetic Biology
Growth in bacteria
  Bacterial resistance: Ampicillin, 100 μg/mL
  Growth temperature: 37°C
  Growth strain: Mach1
  Copy number: High Copy
Gene/Insert
  Gene/Insert name: Citrine
  Species: Synthetic
  Insert size (bp): 735
  Cloning method: Restriction Enzyme; 5′ cloning site MluI (not destroyed); 3′ cloning site SalI (not destroyed)
  Sequencing primers: 5′ TTACCGCCTTTGAGTGAG; 3′ TTGTCTCATGAGCGGATAC
Terms and licenses: Academic/Nonprofit Terms; Industry Terms: Not Available to Industry
How to cite: MXS_Citrine was a gift from Pierre Neveu (Addgene plasmid # 62405 ; http://n2t.net/addgene:62405 ; RRID:Addgene_62405)
