>Addgene plasmid #62405 | MXS_Citrine | addgene partial sequence | sequence record 111253 | ColEterm 5'-agctgataccgctcgccgcagccgaacg-3'
GTGAGCCATGATATCAAACGCGTAACTCGAGATGGTGAGCAAGGGCGAGGAGCTGTTCACCGGGGTGGTG
CCCATCCTGGTCGAGCTGGACGGCGACGTAAACGGCCACAAGTTCAGCGTGTCCGGCGAGGGCGAGGGCG
ATGCCACCTACGGCAAGCTGACCCTGAAGTTCATCTGCACCACCGGCAAGCTGCCCGTGCCCTGGCCCAC
CCTCGTGACCACCTTCGGCTACGGCCTGATGTGCTTCGCCCGCTACCCCGACCACATGAAGCAGCACGAC
TTCTTCAAGTCCGCCATGCCCGAAGGCTACGTCCAGGAGCGCACCATCTTCTTCAAGGACGACGGCAACT
ACAAGACCCGCGCCGAGGTGAAGTTCGAGGGCGACACCCTGGTGAACCGCATCGAGCTGAAGGGCATCGA
CTTCAAGGAGGACGGCAACATCCTGGGGCACAAGCTGGAGTACAACTACAACAGCCACAACGTCTATATC
ATGGCCGACAAGCAGAAGAACGGCATCAAGGTGAACTTCAAGATCCGCCACAACATCGAGGACGGCAGCG
TGCAGCTCGCCGACCACTACCAGCAGAACACCCCCATCGGCGACGGCCCCGTGCTGCTGCCCGACAACCA
CTACCTGAGCTACCAGTCCGCCCTGAGCAAAGACCCCAACGAGAAGCGCGATCACATGGTCCTGCTGGAG
TTCGTGACCGCCGCCGGGATCACTCTCGGCATGGACGAGCTGTACAAGGTCGACCAATTC
