>Addgene plasmid #62405 | MXS_Citrine | addgene partial sequence | sequence record 111254 | AmpSeq-F 5'-ctcatgagcggatacatatttgaa-3'
GCGCACATTTCCCCGAATTGGTCGACCTTGTACAGCTCGTCCATGCCGAGAGTGATCCCGGCGGCGGTCA
CGAACTCCAGCAGGACCATGTGATCGCGCTTCTCGTTGGGGTCTTTGCTCAGGGCGGACTGGTAGCTCAG
GTAGTGGTTGTCGGGCAGCAGCACGGGGCCGTCGCCGATGGGGGTGTTCTGCTGGTAGTGGTCGGCGAGC
TGCACGCTGCCGTCCTCGATGTTGTGGCGGATCTTGAAGTTCACCTTGATGCCGTTCTTCTGCTTGTCGG
CCATGATATAGACGTTGTGGCTGTTGTAGTTGTACTCCAGCTTGTGCCCCAGGATGTTGCCGTCCTCCTT
GAAGTCGATGCCCTTCAGCTCGATGCGGTTCACCAGGGTGTCGCCCTCGAACTTCACCTCGGCGCGGGTC
TTGTAGTTGCCGTCGTCCTTGAAGAAGATGGTGCGCTCCTGGACGTAGCCTTCGGGCATGGCGGACTTGA
AGAAGTCGTGCTGCTTCATGTGGTCGGGGTAGCGGGCGAAGCACATCAGGCCGTAGCCGAAGGTGGTCAC
GAGGGTGGGCCAGGGCACGGGCAGCTTGCCGGTGGTGCAGATGAACTTCAGGGTCAGCTTGCCGTAGGTG
GCATCGCCCTCGCCCTCGCCGGACACGCTGAACTTGTGGCCGTTTACGTCGCCGTCCAGCTCGACCAGGA
TGGGCACCACCCCGGTGAACAGCTCCTCGCCCTTGCTCACCATCTCGAGTTACGCGTTTGATATCATGGC
TCACTGACT
